>Addgene plasmid #47998 | pICH41308 | depositor full sequence | sequence record 68998 | Full Sequence
GTGGCTCTTCAGTGGACGAAAGGGCCTCGTGATACGCCTATTTTTATAGGTTAATGTCATGATAATAATG
GTTTCTTAGACGTCAGGTGGCACTTTTCGGGGAAATGTGCGCGGAACCCCTATTTGTTTATTTTTCTAAA
TACATTCAAATATGTATCCGCTCATGAGACAATAACCCTGATAAATGCTTCAATAATATTGAAAAAGGAA
GAGTATGCGCTCACGCAACTGGTCCAGAACCTTGACCGAACGCAGCGGTGGTAACGGCGCAGTGGCGGTT
TTCATGGCTTGTTATGACTGTTTTTTTGGGGTACAGTCTATGCCTCGGGCATCCAAGCAGCAAGCGCGTT
ACGCCGTGGGTCGATGTTTGATGTTATGGAGCAGCAACGATGTTACGCAGCAGGGCAGTCGCCCTAAAAC
AAAGTTAAACATCATGAGGGAAGCGGTGATCGCCGAAGTATCGACTCAACTATCAGAGGTAGTTGGCGTC
ATCGAGCGCCATCTCGAACCGACGTTGCTGGCCGTACATTTGTACGGCTCCGCAGTGGATGGCGGCCTGA
AGCCACACAGCGATATTGATTTGCTGGTTACGGTGACCGTAAGGCTTGATGAAACAACGCGGCGAGCTTT
GATCAACGACCTTTTGGAAACTTCGGCTTCCCCTGGAGAGAGCGAGATTCTCCGCGCTGTAGAAGTCACC
ATTGTTGTGCACGACGACATCATTCCGTGGCGTTATCCAGCTAAGCGCGAACTGCAATTTGGAGAATGGC
AGCGCAATGACATTCTTGCAGGTATCTTCGAGCCAGCCACGATCGACATTGATCTGGCTATCTTGCTGAC
AAAAGCAAGAGAACATAGCGTTGCCTTGGTAGGTCCAGCGGCGGAGGAACTCTTTGATCCGGTTCCTGAA
CAGGATCTATTTGAGGCGCTAAATGAAACCTTAACGCTATGGAACTCGCCGCCCGACTGGGCTGGCGATG
AGCGAAATGTAGTGCTTACGTTGTCCCGCATTTGGTACAGCGCAGTAACCGGCAAAATCGCGCCGAAGGA
TGTCGCTGCCGACTGGGCAATGGAGCGCCTGCCGGCCCAGTATCAGCCCGTCATACTTGAAGCTAGACAG
GCTTATCTTGGACAAGAAGAAGATCGCTTGGCCTCGCGCGCAGATCAGTTGGAAGAATTTGTCCATTACG
TAAAAGGCGAGATCACCAAGGTAGTCGGCAAATAACTGTCAGACCAAGTTTACTCATATATACTTTAGAT
TGATTTAAAACTTCATTTTTAATTTAAAAGGATCTAGGTGAAGATCCTTTTTGATAATCTCATGACCAAA
ATCCCTTAACGTGAGTTTTCGTTCCACTGAGCGTCAGACCCCGTAGAAAAGATCAAAGGATCTTCTTGAG
ATCCTTTTTTTCTGCGCGTAATCTGCTGCTTGCAAACAAAAAAACCACCGCTACCAGCGGTGGTTTGTTT
GCCGGATCAAGAGCTACCAACTCTTTTTCCGAAGGTAACTGGCTTCAGCAGAGCGCAGATACCAAATACT
GTCCTTCTAGTGTAGCCGTAGTTAGGCCACCACTTCAAGAACTCTGTAGCACCGCCTACATACCTCGCTC
TGCTAATCCTGTTACCAGTGGCTGCTGCCAGTGGCGATAAGTCGTGTCTTACCGGGTTGGACTCAAGACG
ATAGTTACCGGATAAGGCGCAGCGGTCGGGCTGAACGGGGGGTTCGTGCACACAGCCCAGCTTGGAGCGA
ACGACCTACACCGAACTGAGATACCTACAGCGTGAGCTATGAGAAAGCGCCACGCTTCCCGAAGGGAGAA
AGGCGGACAGGTATCCGGTAAGCGGCAGGGTCGGAACAGGAGAGCGCACGAGGGAGCTTCCAGGGGGAAA
CGCCTGGTATCTTTATAGTCCTGTCGGGTTTCGCCACCTCTGACTTGAGCGTCGATTTTTGTGATGCTCG
TCAGGGGGGCGGAGCCTATGGAAAAACGCCAGCAACGCGGCCTTTTTACGGTTCCTGGCCTTTTGCTGGC
CTTTTGCTCACATGTTCTTTCCTGCGTTATCCCCTGATTCTGTGGATAACCGTATTACCGCCTTTGAGTG
AGCTGATACCGCTCGCCGCAGCCGAACGACCGAGCGCAGCGAGTCAGTGAGCGAGGAAGCGGAAGAGCGC
CCAATACGCAAACCGCCTCTCCCCGCGCGTTGGCCGATTCATTAATCACTCTGTGGTCTCAAATGTTGTC
TTCGCAGCTGGCACGACAGGTTTCCCGACTGGAAAGCGGGCAGTGAGCGCAACGCAATTAATGTGAGTTA
GCTCACTCATTAGGCACCCCAGGCTTTACACTTTATGCTTCCGGCTCGTATGTTGTGTGGAATTGTGAGC
GGATAACAATTTCACACAGGAAACAGCTATGACCATGATTACGCCAAGCTTGCATGCCTGCAGGTCGACT
CTAGAGGATCCCCGGGTACCGAGCTCGAATTCACTGGCCGTCGTTTTACAACGTCGTGACTGGGAAAACC
CTGGCGTTACCCAACTTAATCGCCTTGCAGCACATCCCCCTTTCGCCAGCTGGCGTAATAGCGAAGAGGC
CCGCACCGATCGCCCTTCCCAACAGTTGCGCAGCCTGAATGGCGAATGGCGCCTGATGCGGTATTTTCTC
CTTACGCATCTGTGCGGTATTTCACACCGCATATGGTGCACTCTCAGTACAATCTGCTCTGATGCCGCAT
AGTTAAGCCAGCCCCGACACCCGCCAACACCCGCTGACGCGCCCTGACGGGCTTGTCTGCTCCCGGCATC
CGCTTACAGACAAGCTGTGACGAAGACAAGCTTTGAGACCACGAA
Features (pLannotate 1.2.2; 12 found; start..end, strand, type, name):
    110..214     +  promoter       AmpR promoter: bla
    205..285     -  CDS            int (fragment): INT2_ECOLX - Protein inferred from homology: Swiss-Prot protein existence level 3. Putative integrase believed to be involved in the insertion of antibiotic resistance genes into plasmids and transposons. From Escherichia coli.
    371..427     +  CDS            GmR (fragment): gentamycin acetyltransferase; aacC1; confers resistance to gentamycin
    434..1222    +  CDS            aadA: S3AD_ECOLX - Experimental evidence at protein level: Swiss-Prot protein existence level 1. Mediates bacterial resistance to the antibiotics streptomycin and spectinomycin. From Escherichia coli.
   1396..1984    +  rep_origin     ori: high-copy-number ColE1/pMB1/pBR322/pUC origin of replication
   2167..2283    +  CDS            lacI (fragment): LACI_ECOLI - Experimental evidence at protein level: Swiss-Prot protein existence level 1. Repressor of the lactose operon. Binds allolactose as an inducer. From Escherichia coli (strain K12).
   2299..2320    +  protein_bind   CAP binding site: CAP binding activates transcription in the presence of cAMP. E. coli catabolite activator protein
   2335..2365    +  promoter       lac promoter: promoter for the E. coli lac operon
   2373..2389    +  protein_bind   lac operator: The lac repressor binds to the lac operator to inhibit transcription in E. coli. This inhibition can be relieved by adding lactose or isopropyl-β-D-thiogalactopyranoside (IPTG). lac repressor encoded by lacI
   2426..2482    -  misc_feature   MCS: pUC18/19 multiple cloning site
   2479..2636    +  CDS            lacZα (fragment): LacZα fragment of β-galactosidase; lacZ fragment
   2642..2741    -  misc_feature   bom (fragment): basis of mobility region from pBR322
