[The description below was written by a language model from this plasmid's Addgene catalogue record and pLannotate feature annotations shown in this document.]
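Description:
pICH41308 is an empty level 0 cloning vector from a modular cloning (MoClo) system designed for the standardized assembly of multigene constructs. It is a self-made, pUC19-derived plasmid propagated in E. coli at high copy number from a ColE1/pMB1/pUC-type origin of replication. The full sequence record is 2,845 nt, while the catalogue gives a backbone size of 2,247 bp. The difference presumably corresponds to the replaceable lacZα cassette, although the record does not say so explicitly. Selection is by spectinomycin, conferred by an aadA gene (streptomycin/spectinomycin adenylyltransferase) that lies downstream of an annotated AmpR (bla) promoter. Short fragments of an integron integrase and of a gentamicin acetyltransferase gene flank this region. They appear to be non-functional remnants carried over from the source of the resistance cassette.

The vector carries no insert. Its cloning site is occupied by a lacZα screening cassette made up of a CAP binding site, lac promoter, lac operator, the pUC18/19 multiple cloning site and a lacZα fragment, with a residual piece of lacI upstream and a partial bom region downstream. In level 0 vectors of this kind, a basic part such as a promoter, coding sequence or terminator replaces the lacZα cassette. Recombinant colonies then appear white rather than blue on indicator plates in an α-complementing host. The record does not annotate the type IIS restriction sites or the fusion overhangs that define which class of module this acceptor takes, so that detail cannot be given here. Parts cloned into it serve as sequence-verified building blocks for later assembly into higher-level transcription units and multigene constructs.
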