Addgene plasmid #47998: pICH41308
Purpose: (Empty Backbone)
Depositing lab: Sylvestre Marillonnet. Depositing organization: Leibniz Institute of Plant Biochemistry (IPB). Publication: A modular cloning system for standardized assembly of multigene constructs. Weber E, Engler C, Gruetzner R, Werner S, Marillonnet S. PLoS One. 2011 Feb 18;6(2):e16765. doi: 10.1371/journal.pone.0016765. PubMed 21364738.
Backbone
  Vector backbone: pUC19-derived
  Backbone manufacturer: self-made
  Backbone size (bp): 2247
  Vector type: Unspecified
  Selectable markers: LacZ alpha
Growth in bacteria
  Bacterial resistance: Spectinomycin, 50 μg/mL
  Growth temperature: 37°C
  Growth strain: DH10B
  Copy number: High Copy
Gene/Insert
  Gene/Insert name: None
Terms and licenses: Academic/Nonprofit Terms; Industry Terms: Not Available to Industry
Depositor comments: level 0 cloning vector
How to cite: pICH41308 was a gift from Sylvestre Marillonnet (Addgene plasmid # 47998 ; http://n2t.net/addgene:47998 ; RRID:Addgene_47998)
