>Addgene plasmid #47998 | pICH41308 | addgene partial sequence | sequence record 71184 | MoCloF 5'-agcgaggaagcggaagagcg-3'
CGCCTCTCCCCGCGCGTTGGCCGATTCATTAATCACTCTGTGGTCTCAAATGTTGTCTTCGCAGCTGGCA
CGACAGGTTTCCCGACTGGAAAGCGGGCAGTGAGCGCAACGCAATTAATGTGAGTTAGCTCACTCATTAG
GCACCCCAGGCTTTACACTTTATGCTTCCGGCTCGTATGTTGTGTGGAATTGTGAGCGGATAACAATTTC
ACACAGGAAACAGCTATGACCATGATTACGCCAAGCTTGCATGCCTGCAGGTCGACTCTAGAGGATCCCC
GGGTACCGAGCTCGAATTCACTGGCCGTCGTTTTACAACGTCGTGACTGGGAAAACCCTGGCGTTACCCA
ACTTAATCGCCTTGCAGCACATCCCCCTTTCGCCAGCTGGCGTAATAGCGAAGAGGCCCGCACCGATCGC
CCTTCCCAACAGTTGCGCAGCCTGAATGGCGAATGGCGCCTGATGCGGTATTTTCTCCTTACGCATCTGT
GCGGTATTTCACACCGCATATGGTGCACTCTCAGTACAATCTGCTCTGATGCCGCATAGTTAAGCCAGCC
CCGACACCCGCCAACACCCGCTGACGCGCCCTGACGGGCTTGTCTGCTCCCGGCATCCGCTTACAGACAA
GCTGTGACGAAGACAAGCTTTGAGACCACGAAGTGGCTCTTCAGTGGACGAAAGGGCCTCGTGATACGCC
TATTTTTATAGGTTAATGTCATGATAATAATGGTTTCTTAGACGTCAGGTGGCACTTTTCGGGGAAATGT
GCGCGGAACCCCTATTTGTTTATTTTTCTAAATACATTCAAATATGTATCCGCTCATGAGACAATAACCC
TGATAAATGCTTCAATAATATTGAAAAAGGAAGAGTATGCGCTCACGCAACTGGTCCAGAACCTTGACCG
AACGCAGCGGTGGTAACGGCGCAGTGGCGGTTTTCATGGCTTGTTATGACTGTTTTTTTGGGGTACAGTC
TATGCCTCGGGCATCCAAGCAGCAAGCGCGTTACGCCGTGGGTCGATGTTTGATGTTATGGAGCAGCAAC
GATGTTACGCAGCAGG
